>Addgene plasmid #195135 | MDM4_Deletion_Upstream_gRNA_2 | addgene full sequence | sequence record 383952 | Addgene NGS Result
CTTAATGTAGTCTTATGCAATACTCTTGTAGTCTTGCAACATGGTAACGATGAGTTAGCAACATGCCTTA
CAAGGAGAGAAAAAGCACCGTGCATGCCGATTGGTGGAAGTAAGGTGGTACGATCGTGCCTTATTAGGAA
GGCAACAGACGGGTCTGACATGGATTGGACGAACCACTGAATTGCCGCATTGCAGAGATATTGTATTTAA
GTGCCTAGCTCGATACATAAACGGGTCTCTCTGGTTAGACCAGATCTGAGCCTGGGAGCTCTCTGGCTAA
CTAGGGAACCCACTGCTTAAGCCTCAATAAAGCTTGCCTTGAGTGCTTCAAGTAGTGTGTGCCCGTCTGT
TGTGTGACTCTGGTAACTAGAGATCCCTCAGACCCTTTTAGTCAGTGTGGAAAATCTCTAGCAGTGGCGC
CCGAACAGGGACTTGAAAGCGAAAGGGAAACCAGAGGAGCTCTCTCGACGCAGGACTCGGCTTGCTGAAG
CGCGCACGGCAAGAGGCGAGGGGCGGCGACTGGTGAGTACGCCAAAAATTTTGACTAGCGGAGGCTAGAA
GGAGAGAGATGGGTGCGAGAGCGTCAGTATTAAGCGGGGGAGAATTAGATCGCGATGGGAAAAAATTCGG
TTAAGGCCAGGGGGAAAGAAAAAATATAAATTAAAACATATAGTATGGGCAAGCAGGGAGCTAGAACGAT
TCGCAGTTAATCCTGGCCTGTTAGAAACATCAGAAGGCTGTAGACAAATACTGGGACAGCTACAACCATC
CCTTCAGACAGGATCAGAAGAACTTAGATCATTATATAATACAGTAGCAACCCTCTATTGTGTGCATCAA
AGGATAGAGATAAAAGACACCAAGGAAGCTTTAGACAAGATAGAGGAAGAGCAAAACAAAAGTAAGACCA
CCGCACAGCAAGCGGCCGCTGATCTTCAGACCTGGAGGAGGAGATATGAGGGACAATTGGAGAAGTGAAT
TATATAAATATAAAGTAGTAAAAATTGAACCATTAGGAGTAGCACCCACCAAGGCAAAGAGAAGAGTGGT
GCAGAGAGAAAAAAGAGCAGTGGGAATAGGAGCTTTGTTCCTTGGGTTCTTGGGAGCAGCAGGAAGCACT
ATGGGCGCAGCGTCAATGACGCTGACGGTACAGGCCAGACAATTATTGTCTGGTATAGTGCAGCAGCAGA
ACAATTTGCTGAGGGCTATTGAGGCGCAACAGCATCTGTTGCAACTCACAGTCTGGGGCATCAAGCAGCT
CCAGGCAAGAATCCTGGCTGTGGAAAGATACCTAAAGGATCAACAGCTCCTGGGGATTTGGGGTTGCTCT
GGAAAACTCGCCATTTGTCTCAAGATCTAGAATTCAAAAAAAGCACCGACTCGGTGCCACTTTGCTGTTT
CCAGCAAAGTTGATAACGGACTAGCCTTATTTAAACTTGCTATGCTGTTTCCAGCATAGCTCTTAAACCA
CAGTGCAACCCGATAGCTCGGTGTTTCGTCCTTTCCACAAGATATATAAAGCCAAGAAATCGAAATACTT
TCAAGTTACGGTAAGCATATGATAGTCCATTTTAAAACATAATTTTAAAACTGCAAACTACCCAAGAAAT
TATTACTTTCTACGTCACGTATTTTGTACTAATATCTTTGTGTTTACAGTCAAATTAATTCTAATTATCT
CTCTAACAGCCTTGTATCGTATATGCAAATATGAAGGAATCATGGGAAATAGGCCCTCCCACAATTTTAA
AAGAAAAGGGGGGATTGGGGGGTACAGTGCAGGGGAAAGAATAGTAGACATAATAGCAACAGACATACAA
ACTAAAGAATTACAAAAACAAATTACAAAAATTCAAAATTTTCGGGTTTATTACAGGGACAGCAGAGATC
CACTTTGGCGCCGGCTCGAGTGGCTCCGGTGCCCGTCAGTGGGCAGAGCGCACATCGCCCACAGTCCCCG
AGAAGTTGGGGGGAGGGGTCGGCAATTGAACCGGTGCCTAGAGAAGGTGGCGCGGGGTAAACTGGGAAAG
TGATGTCGTGTACTGGCTCCGCCTTTTTCCCGAGGGTGGGGGAGAACCGTATATAAGTGCAGTAGTCGCC
GTGAACGTTCTTTTTCGCAACGGGTTTGCCGCCAGAACACAGGTGTCGTGACGCGGGATCCGCCACCATG
GATTACAAAGACGATGACGATAAGATGGCCCCAAAGAAGAAGCGGAAGGTCGGTATCCACGGAGTCCCAG
CAGCCGACAAGAAGTACAGCATCGGCCTGGACATCGGCACCAACTCTGTGGGCTGGGCCGTGATCACCGA
CGAGTACAAGGTGCCCAGCAAGAAATTCAAGGTGCTGGGCAACACCGACCGGCACAGCATCAAGAAGAAC
CTGATCGGAGCCCTGCTGTTCGACAGCGGCGAAACAGCCGAGGCCACCCGGCTGAAGAGAACCGCCAGAA
GAAGATACACCAGACGGAAGAACCGGATCTGCTATCTGCAAGAGATCTTCAGCAACGAGATGGCCAAGGT
GGACGACAGCTTCTTCCACAGACTGGAAGAGTCCTTCCTGGTGGAAGAGGATAAGAAGCACGAGCGGCAC
CCCATCTTCGGCAACATCGTGGACGAGGTGGCCTACCACGAGAAGTACCCCACCATCTACCACCTGAGAA
AGAAACTGGTGGACAGCACCGACAAGGCCGACCTGCGGCTGATCTATCTGGCCCTGGCCCACATGATCAA
GTTCCGGGGCCACTTCCTGATCGAGGGCGACCTGAACCCCGACAACAGCGACGTGGACAAGCTGTTCATC
CAGCTGGTGCAGACCTACAACCAGCTGTTCGAGGAAAACCCCATCAACGCCAGCGGCGTGGACGCCAAGG
CCATCCTGTCTGCCAGACTGAGCAAGAGCAGACGGCTGGAAAATCTGATCGCCCAGCTGCCCGGCGAGAA
GAAGAATGGCCTGTTCGGAAACCTGATTGCCCTGAGCCTGGGCCTGACCCCCAACTTCAAGAGCAACTTC
GACCTGGCCGAGGATGCCAAACTGCAGCTGAGCAAGGACACCTACGACGACGACCTGGACAACCTGCTGG
CCCAGATCGGCGACCAGTACGCCGACCTGTTTCTGGCCGCCAAGAACCTGTCCGACGCCATCCTGCTGAG
CGACATCCTGAGAGTGAACACCGAGATCACCAAGGCCCCCCTGAGCGCCTCTATGATCAAGAGATACGAC
GAGCACCACCAGGACCTGACCCTGCTGAAAGCTCTCGTGCGGCAGCAGCTGCCTGAGAAGTACAAAGAGA
TTTTCTTCGACCAGAGCAAGAACGGCTACGCCGGCTACATTGACGGCGGAGCCAGCCAGGAAGAGTTCTA
CAAGTTCATCAAGCCCATCCTGGAAAAGATGGACGGCACCGAGGAACTGCTCGTGAAGCTGAACAGAGAG
GACCTGCTGCGGAAGCAGCGGACCTTCGACAACGGCAGCATCCCCCACCAGATCCACCTGGGAGAGCTGC
ACGCCATTCTGCGGCGGCAGGAAGATTTTTACCCATTCCTGAAGGACAACCGGGAAAAGATCGAGAAGAT
CCTGACCTTCCGCATCCCCTACTACGTGGGCCCTCTGGCCAGGGGAAACAGCAGATTCGCCTGGATGACC
AGAAAGAGCGAGGAAACCATCACCCCCTGGAACTTCGAGGAAGTGGTGGACAAGGGCGCTTCCGCCCAGA
GCTTCATCGAGCGGATGACCAACTTCGATAAGAACCTGCCCAACGAGAAGGTGCTGCCCAAGCACAGCCT
GCTGTACGAGTACTTCACCGTGTATAACGAGCTGACCAAAGTGAAATACGTGACCGAGGGAATGAGAAAG
CCCGCCTTCCTGAGCGGCGAGCAGAAAAAGGCCATCGTGGACCTGCTGTTCAAGACCAACCGGAAAGTGA
CCGTGAAGCAGCTGAAAGAGGACTACTTCAAGAAAATCGAGTGCTTCGACTCCGTGGAAATCTCCGGCGT
GGAAGATCGGTTCAACGCCTCCCTGGGCACATACCACGATCTGCTGAAAATTATCAAGGACAAGGACTTC
CTGGACAATGAGGAAAACGAGGACATTCTGGAAGATATCGTGCTGACCCTGACACTGTTTGAGGACAGAG
AGATGATCGAGGAACGGCTGAAAACCTATGCCCACCTGTTCGACGACAAAGTGATGAAGCAGCTGAAGCG
GCGGAGATACACCGGCTGGGGCAGGCTGAGCCGGAAGCTGATCAACGGCATCCGGGACAAGCAGTCCGGC
AAGACAATCCTGGATTTCCTGAAGTCCGACGGCTTCGCCAACAGAAACTTCATGCAGCTGATCCACGACG
ACAGCCTGACCTTTAAAGAGGACATCCAGAAAGCCCAGGTGTCCGGCCAGGGCGATAGCCTGCACGAGCA
CATTGCCAATCTGGCCGGCAGCCCCGCCATTAAGAAGGGCATCCTGCAGACAGTGAAGGTGGTGGACGAG
CTCGTGAAAGTGATGGGCCGGCACAAGCCCGAGAACATCGTGATCGAAATGGCCAGAGAGAACCAGACCA
CCCAGAAGGGACAGAAGAACAGCCGCGAGAGAATGAAGCGGATCGAAGAGGGCATCAAAGAGCTGGGCAG
CCAGATCCTGAAAGAACACCCCGTGGAAAACACCCAGCTGCAGAACGAGAAGCTGTACCTGTACTACCTG
CAGAATGGGCGGGATATGTACGTGGACCAGGAACTGGACATCAACCGGCTGTCCGACTACGATGTGGACC
ATATCGTGCCTCAGAGCTTTCTGAAGGACGACTCCATCGACAACAAGGTGCTGACCAGAAGCGACAAGAA
CCGGGGCAAGAGCGACAACGTGCCCTCCGAAGAGGTCGTGAAGAAGATGAAGAACTACTGGCGGCAGCTG
CTGAACGCCAAGCTGATTACCCAGAGAAAGTTCGACAATCTGACCAAGGCCGAGAGAGGCGGCCTGAGCG
AACTGGATAAGGCCGGCTTCATCAAGAGACAGCTGGTGGAAACCCGGCAGATCACAAAGCACGTGGCACA
GATCCTGGACTCCCGGATGAACACTAAGTACGACGAGAATGACAAGCTGATCCGGGAAGTGAAAGTGATC
ACCCTGAAGTCCAAGCTGGTGTCCGATTTCCGGAAGGATTTCCAGTTTTACAAAGTGCGCGAGATCAACA
ACTACCACCACGCCCACGACGCCTACCTGAACGCCGTCGTGGGAACCGCCCTGATCAAAAAGTACCCTAA
GCTGGAAAGCGAGTTCGTGTACGGCGACTACAAGGTGTACGACGTGCGGAAGATGATCGCCAAGAGCGAG
CAGGAAATCGGCAAGGCTACCGCCAAGTACTTCTTCTACAGCAACATCATGAACTTTTTCAAGACCGAGA
TTACCCTGGCCAACGGCGAGATCCGGAAGCGGCCTCTGATCGAGACAAACGGCGAAACCGGGGAGATCGT
GTGGGATAAGGGCCGGGATTTTGCCACCGTGCGGAAAGTGCTGAGCATGCCCCAAGTGAATATCGTGAAA
AAGACCGAGGTGCAGACAGGCGGCTTCAGCAAAGAGTCTATCCTGCCCAAGAGGAACAGCGATAAGCTGA
TCGCCAGAAAGAAGGACTGGGACCCTAAGAAGTACGGCGGCTTCGACAGCCCCACCGTGGCCTATTCTGT
GCTGGTGGTGGCCAAAGTGGAAAAGGGCAAGTCCAAGAAACTGAAGAGTGTGAAAGAGCTGCTGGGGATC
ACCATCATGGAAAGAAGCAGCTTCGAGAAGAATCCCATCGACTTTCTGGAAGCCAAGGGCTACAAAGAAG
TGAAAAAGGACCTGATCATCAAGCTGCCTAAGTACTCCCTGTTCGAGCTGGAAAACGGCCGGAAGAGAAT
GCTGGCCTCTGCCGGCGAACTGCAGAAGGGAAACGAACTGGCCCTGCCCTCCAAATATGTGAACTTCCTG
TACCTGGCCAGCCACTATGAGAAGCTGAAGGGCTCCCCCGAGGATAATGAGCAGAAACAGCTGTTTGTGG
AACAGCACAAGCACTACCTGGACGAGATCATCGAGCAGATCAGCGAGTTCTCCAAGAGAGTGATCCTGGC
CGACGCTAATCTGGACAAAGTGCTGTCCGCCTACAACAAGCACCGGGATAAGCCCATCAGAGAGCAGGCC
GAGAATATCATCCACCTGTTTACCCTGACCAATCTGGGAGCCCCTGCCGCCTTCAAGTACTTTGACACCA
CCATCGACCGGAAGAGGTACACCAGCACCAAAGAGGTGCTGGACGCCACCCTGATCCACCAGAGCATCAC
CGGCCTGTACGAGACACGGATCGACCTGTCTCAGCTGGGAGGCGACAAGCGTCCTGCTGCTACTAAGAAA
GCTGGTCAAGCTAAGAAAAAGAAAGCTAGCGGCAGCGGCGCCACCAACTTCAGCCTGCTGAAGCAGGCCG
GCGACGTGGAGGAGAACCCCGGCCCCATGGTGAGCAAGGGCGAGGAGCTGTTCACCGGGGTGGTGCCCAT
CCTGGTCGAGCTGGACGGCGACGTAAACGGCCACAAGTTCAGCGTGTCCGGCGAGGGCGAGGGCGATGCC
ACCTACGGCAAGCTGACCCTGAAGTTCATCTGCACCACCGGCAAGCTGCCCGTGCCCTGGCCCACCCTCG
TGACCACCCTGACCTACGGCGTGCAGTGCTTCAGCCGCTACCCCGACCACATGAAGCAGCACGACTTCTT
CAAGTCCGCCATGCCCGAAGGCTACGTCCAGGAGCGCACCATCTTCTTCAAGGACGACGGCAACTACAAG
ACCCGCGCCGAGGTGAAGTTCGAGGGCGACACCCTGGTGAACCGCATCGAGCTGAAGGGCATCGACTTCA
AGGAGGACGGCAACATCCTGGGGCACAAGCTGGAGTACAACTACAACAGCCACAACGTCTATATCATGGC
CGACAAGCAGAAGAACGGCATCAAGGTGAACTTCAAGATCCGCCACAACATCGAGGACGGCAGCGTGCAG
CTCGCCGACCACTACCAGCAGAACACCCCCATCGGCGACGGCCCCGTGCTGCTGCCCGACAACCACTACC
TGAGCACCCAGTCCGCCCTGAGCAAAGACCCCAACGAGAAGCGCGATCACATGGTCCTGCTGGAGTTCGT
GACCGCCGCCGGGATCACTCTCGGCATGGACGAGCTGTACAAGTAGACGCGTTAAGTCGACAATCAACCT
CTGGATTACAAAATTTGTGAAAGATTGACTGGTATTCTTAACTATGTTGCTCCTTTTACGCTATGTGGAT
ACGCTGCTTTAATGCCTTTGTATCATGCTATTGCTTCCCGTATGGCTTTCATTTTCTCCTCCTTGTATAA
ATCCTGGTTGCTGTCTCTTTATGAGGAGTTGTGGCCCGTTGTCAGGCAACGTGGCGTGGTGTGCACTGTG
TTTGCTGACGCAACCCCCACTGGTTGGGGCATTGCCACCACCTGTCAGCTCCTTTCCGGGACTTTCGCTT
TCCCCCTCCCTATTGCCACGGCGGAACTCATCGCCGCCTGCCTTGCCCGCTGCTGGACAGGGGCTCGGCT
GTTGGGCACTGACAATTCCGTGGTGTTGTCGGGGAAATCATCGTCCTTTCCTTGGCTGCTCGCCTGTGTT
GCCACCTGGATTCTGCGCGGGACGTCCTTCTGCTACGTCCCTTCGGCCCTCAATCCAGCGGACCTTCCTT
CCCGCGGCCTGCTGCCGGCTCTGCGGCCTCTTCCGCGTCTTCGCCTTCGCCCTCAGACGAGTCGGATCTC
CCTTTGGGCCGCCTCCCCGCGTCGACTTTAAGACCAATGACTTACAAGGCAGCTGTAGATCTTAGCCACT
TTTTAAAAGAAAAGGGGGGACTGGAAGGGCTAATTCACTCCCAACGAAGACAAGATCTGCTTTTTGCTTG
TACTGGGTCTCTCTGGTTAGACCAGATCTGAGCCTGGGAGCTCTCTGGCTAACTAGGGAACCCACTGCTT
AAGCCTCAATAAAGCTTGCCTTGAGTGCTTCAAGTAGTGTGTGCCCGTCTGTTGTGTGACTCTGGTAACT
AGAGATCCCTCAGACCCTTTTAGTCAGTGTGGAAAATCTCTAGCAGTACGTATAGTAGTTCATGTCATCT
TATTATTCAGTATTTATAACTTGCAAAGAAATGAATATCAGAGAGTGAGAGGAACTTGTTTATTGCAGCT
TATAATGGTTACAAATAAAGCAATAGCATCACAAATTTCACAAATAAAGCATTTTTTTCACTGCATTCTA
GTTGTGGTTTGTCCAAACTCATCAATGTATCTTATCATGTCTGGCTCTAGCTATCCCGCCCCTAACTCCG
CCCATCCCGCCCCTAACTCCGCCCAGTTCCGCCCATTCTCCGCCCCATGGCTGACTAATTTTTTTTATTT
ATGCAGAGGCCGAGGCCGCCTCGGCCTCTGAGCTATTCCAGAAGTAGTGAGGAGGCTTTTTTGGAGGCCT
AGGGACGTACCCAATTCGCCCTATAGTGAGTCGTATTACGCGCGCTCACTGGCCGTCGTTTTACAACGTC
GTGACTGGGAAAACCCTGGCGTTACCCAACTTAATCGCCTTGCAGCACATCCCCCTTTCGCCAGCTGGCG
TAATAGCGAAGAGGCCCGCACCGATCGCCCTTCCCAACAGTTGCGCAGCCTGAATGGCGAATGGG
[124 nt withheld, positions 8676-8799]
C
[91 nt withheld, positions 8801-8891]
A
[49 nt withheld, positions 8893-8941]
CCTTTGACGTTGGAGTCCACGTTCTTT
[37 nt withheld, positions 8969-9005]
ACCCTATCTCGGTCTATTCTTTTGATTTATAAGGGATTTTGCCGATTTCGGCCTATTGGTTAAAAAATGA
GCTGATTTAACAAAAATTTAACGCGAATTTTAACAAAATATTAACGCTTACAATTTAGGTGGCACTTTTC
GGGGAAATGTGCGCGGAACCCCTATTTGTTTATTTTTCTAAATACATTCAAATATGTATCCGCTCATGAG
ACAATAACCCTGATAAATGCTTCAATAATATTGAAAAAGGAAGAGTATGAGTATTCAACATTTCCGTGTC
GCCCTTATTCCCTTTTTTGCGGCATTTTGCCTTCCTGTTTTTGCTCACCCAGAAACGCTGGTGAAAGTAA
AAGATGCTGAAGATCAGTTGGGTGCACGAGTGGGTTACATCGAACTGGATCTCAACAGCGGTAAGATCCT
TGAGAGTTTTCGCCCCGAAGAACGTTTTCCAATGATGAGCACTTTTAAAGTTCTGCTATGTGGCGCGGTA
TTATCCCGTATTGACGCCGGGCAAGAGCAACTCGGTCGCCGCATACACTATTCTCAGAATGACTTGGTTG
AGTACTCACCAGTCACAGAAAAGCATCTTACGGATGGCATGACAGTAAGAGAATTATGCAGTGCTGCCAT
AACCATGAGTGATAACACTGCGGCCAACTTACTTCTGACAACGATCGGAGGACCGAAGGAGCTAACCGCT
TTTTTGCACAACATGGGGGATCATGTAACTCGCCTTGATCGTTGGGAACCGGAGCTGAATGAAGCCATAC
CAAACGACGAGCGTGACACCACGATGCCTGTAGCAATGGCAACAACGTTGCGCAAACTATTAACTGGCGA
ACTACTTACTCTAGCTTCCCGGCAACAATTAATAGACTGGATGGAGGCGGATAAAGTTGCAGGACCACTT
CTGCGCTCGGCCCTTCCGGCTGGCTGGTTTATTGCTGATAAATCTGGAGCCGGTGAGCGTGGGTCTCGCG
GTATCATTGCAGCACTGGGGCCAGATGGTAAGCCCTCCCGTATCGTAGTTATCTACACGACGGGGAGTCA
GGCAACTATGGATGAACGAAATAGACAGATCGCTGAGATAGGTGCCTCACTGATTAAGCATTGGTAACTG
TCAGACCAAGTTTACTCATATATACTTTAGATTGATTTAAAACTTCATTTTTAATTTAAAAGGATCTAGG
TGAAGATCCTTTTTGATAATCTCATGACCAAAATCCCTTAACGTGAGTTTTCGTTCCACTGAGCGTCAGA
CCCCGTAGAAAAGATCAAAGGATCTTCTTGAGATCCTTTTTTTCTGCGCGTAATCTGCTGCTTGCAAACA
AAAAAACCACCGCTACCAGCGGTGGTTTGTTTGCCGGATCAAGAGCTACCAACTCTTTTTCCGAAGGTAA
CTGGCTTCAGCAGAGCGCAGATACCAAATACTGTTCTTCTAGTGTAGCCGTAGTTAGGCCACCACTTCAA
GAACTCTGTAGCACCGCCTACATACCTCGCTCTGCTAATCCTGTTACCAGTGGCTGCTGCCAGTGGCGAT
AAGTCGTGTCTTACCGGGTTGGACTCAAGACGATAGTTACCGGATAAGGCGCAGCGGTCGGGCTGAACGG
GGGGTTCGTGCACACAGCCCAGCTTGGAGCGAACGACCTACACCGAACTGAGATACCTACAGCGTGAGCT
ATGAGAAAGCGCCACGCTTCCCGAAGGGAGAAAGGCGGACAGGTATCCGGTAAGCGGCAGGGTCGGAACA
GGAGAGCGCACGAGGGAGCTTCCAGGGGGAAACGCCTGGTATCTTTATAGTCCTGTCGGGTTTCGCCACC
TCTGACTTGAGCGTCGATTTTTGTGATGCTCGTCAGGGGGGCGGAGCCTATGGAAAAACGCCAGCAACGC
GGCCTTTTTACGGTTCCTGGCCTTTTGCTGGCCTTTTGCTCACATGTTCTTTCCTGCGTTATCCCCTGAT
TCTGTGGATAACCGTATTACCGCCTTTGAGTGAGCTGATACCGCTCGCCGCAGCCGAACGACCGAGCGCA
GCGAGTCAGTGAGCGAGGAAGCGGAAGAGCGCCCAATACGCAAACCGCCTCTCCCCGCGCGTTGGCCGAT
TCATTAATGCAGCTGGCACGACAGGTTTCCCGACTGGAAAGCGGGCAGTGAGCGCAACGCAATTAATGTG
AGTTAGCTCACTCATTAGGCACCCCAGGCTTTACACTTTATGCTTCCGGCTCGTATGTTGTGTGGAATTG
TGAGCGGATAACAATTTCACACAGGAAACAGCTATGACCATGATTACGCCAAGCGCGCAATTAACCCTCA
CTAAAGGGAACAAAAGCTGGAGCTGCAAG
Features (pLannotate 1.2.2; 28 found; start..end, strand, type, name):
      6..232     +  promoter       RSV promoter: Rous sarcoma virus enhancer/promoter
    233..413     +  LTR            5' LTR (truncated): truncated 5' long terminal repeat (LTR) from HIV-1
    460..585     +  misc_feature   HIV-1 Ψ: packaging signal of human immunodeficiency virus type 1
    569..932     +  CDS            HIV-1 gag (fragment): gag protein from human immunodeficiency virus 1; gag
   1078..1311    +  misc_feature   RRE: The Rev response element (RRE) of HIV-1 allows for Rev-dependent mRNA export from the nucleus to the cytoplasm.
   1407..1450    -  misc_RNA       tracrRNA (fragment): trans-activating CRISPR RNA for the Streptococcus pyogenes CRISPR/Cas9 system
   1498..1738    -  promoter       U6 promoter: RNA polymerase III promoter for human U6 snRNA
   1745..1862    +  misc_feature   cPPT/CTS: central polypurine tract and central termination sequence of HIV-1
   1931..2142    +  promoter       EF-1α core promoter: core promoter for human elongation factor EF-1α
   2246..3847    +  CDS            Cas9(N): N-terminal portion of Streptococcus pyogenes Cas9 (Zetsche et al., 2015)
   3848..6346    +  CDS            Cas9(C): C-terminal portion of Streptococcus pyogenes Cas9 (Zetsche et al., 2015)
   6467..7183    +  CDS            EGFP: EGFP is a basic (constitutively fluorescent) green fluorescent protein published in 1996, derived from Aequorea victoria. It is reported to be a rapidly-maturing weak dimer with moderate acid sensitivity.
   7202..7790    +  misc_feature   WPRE: woodchuck hepatitis virus posttranscriptional regulatory element
   7841..7860    +  misc_feature   cPPT/CTS (fragment): central polypurine tract and central termination sequence of HIV-1
   7862..8095    +  LTR            3' LTR (ΔU3): self-inactivating 3' long terminal repeat (LTR) from HIV-1
   8173..8294    +  polyA_signal   SV40 poly(A) signal: SV40 polyadenylation signal
   8334..8469    +  rep_origin     SV40 ori: SV40 origin of replication
   8490..8508    -  promoter       T7 promoter: promoter for bacteriophage T7 RNA polymerase
   8516..8671    +  CDS            lacZα (fragment): LacZα fragment of β-galactosidase; lacZ fragment
   8676..9104    +  rep_origin     f1 ori (sequence partly withheld): f1 bacteriophage origin of replication; arrow indicates direction of (+) strand synthesis
   9157..9261    +  promoter       AmpR promoter: bla
   9262..10122   +  CDS            AmpR: β-lactamase; bla; confers resistance to ampicillin, carbenicillin, and related antibiotics
  10293..10881   +  rep_origin     ori: high-copy-number ColE1/pMB1/pBR322/pUC origin of replication
  11064..11156   +  CDS            lacI (fragment): lac repressor; lacI; The lac repressor binds to the lac operator to inhibit transcription in E. coli. This inhibition can be relieved by adding lactose or isopropyl-β-D-thiogalactopyranoside (IPTG).
  11169..11190   +  protein_bind   CAP binding site: CAP binding activates transcription in the presence of cAMP. E. coli catabolite activator protein
  11205..11235   +  promoter       lac promoter: promoter for the E. coli lac operon
  11239..11261   +  protein_bind   lac operator (fragment): The lac repressor binds to the lac operator to inhibit transcription in E. coli. This inhibition can be relieved by adding lactose or isopropyl-β-D-thiogalactopyranoside (IPTG). lac repressor encoded by lacI
  11304..11322   +  promoter       T3 promoter: promoter for bacteriophage T3 RNA polymerase
