[The description below was written by a language model from this plasmid's Addgene catalogue record and pLannotate feature annotations shown in this document.]
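Description:
MDM4_Deletion_Upstream_gRNA_2 is an all-in-one, third-generation lentiviral CRISPR plasmid built on the Lenti-Cas9-gRNA-GFP backbone for expression in mammalian cells. It carries a single guide RNA directed at the human genomic region immediately upstream of MDM4. In bacteria it is maintained through a high-copy ColE1/pUC-type origin and selected with ampicillin via the β-lactamase gene. An f1 origin and remnants of a lac/T7/T3 cloning region are also present in the backbone. There is no drug marker for mammalian cells, so EGFP fluorescence identifies or sorts cells that have received the construct.

The lentiviral cassette begins with an RSV promoter fused to a truncated HIV-1 5' LTR, which makes genomic RNA production Tat-independent. This is followed by the Ψ packaging signal with a gag fragment, the RRE for Rev-dependent nuclear export, and a cPPT/CTS. It ends with a WPRE to boost transcript expression and a self-inactivating ΔU3 3' LTR, with an SV40 poly(A) signal and SV40 origin downstream. Within this cassette, a human U6 Pol III promoter drives the guide and its S. pyogenes scaffold in the reverse orientation. An EF-1α core promoter drives S. pyogenes Cas9, annotated as contiguous N- and C-terminal portions, followed by EGFP. The feature table does not annotate the linking element between Cas9 and EGFP.

According to the record, this plasmid is meant to be paired with companion constructs carrying guides downstream of MDM4. Simultaneous cutting on both sides of the gene then excises the intervening segment, producing an MDM4 deletion in human cells.
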