Addgene plasmid #195135: MDM4_Deletion_Upstream_gRNA_2
Purpose: gRNA in a third generation Cas9 vector with GFP, targeting region immediately upstream of MDM4, to be used with MDM4_Deletion_Downstream_gRNA_1/2 for MDM4 deletion
Depositing lab: Jason Sheltzer. Depositing organization: Cold Spring Harbor Laboratory. Publication: Oncogene-like addiction to aneuploidy in human cancers. Girish V, Lakhani AA, Thompson SL, Scaduto CM, Brown LM, Hagenson RA, Sausville EL, Mendelson BE, Kandikuppa PK, Lukow DA, Yuan ML, Stevens EC, Lee SN, Schukken KM, Akalu SM, Vasudevan A, Zou C, Salovska B, Li W, Smith JC, Taylor AM, Martienssen RA, Liu Y, Sun R, Sheltzer JM. Science. 2023 Jul 6:eadg4521. doi: 10.1126/science.adg4521. PubMed 37410869.
Backbone
  Vector backbone: Lenti-Cas9-gRNA-GFP
  Vector type: Mammalian Expression
  Selectable markers: EGFP
Growth in bacteria
  Bacterial resistance: Ampicillin, 100 μg/mL
  Growth temperature: 37°C
  Growth strain: NEB Stable
  Copy number: High Copy
Gene/Insert
  Gene/Insert name: MDM4 Deletion Upstream gRNA 2
  gRNA/shRNA sequence: AGCTATCGGGTTGCACTGTG
  Species: H. sapiens (human)
  Entrez Gene: MDM4 (a.k.a. BMFS6, HDMX, MDMX, MRP1)
  Cloning method: Restriction Enzyme; 5′ cloning site Unknown (unknown if destroyed)
Terms and licenses: Academic/Nonprofit Terms; Industry Terms: Not Available to Industry
Depositor comments: Please visit https://doi.org/10.1101/2023.01.09.523344 for bioRxiv preprint.
How to cite: MDM4_Deletion_Upstream_gRNA_2 was a gift from Jason Sheltzer (Addgene plasmid # 195135 ; http://n2t.net/addgene:195135 ; RRID:Addgene_195135)
